Addgene plasmid #106824: gh160
Purpose: expression of gRNA targeting TMTC1
Depositing lab: Eric-Paul Bennett. Depositing organization: University of Copenhagen. Publication: A validated gRNA library for CRISPR/Cas9 targeting of the human glycosyltransferase genome. Narimatsu Y, Joshi HJ, Zhang Y, Gomes C, Chen YH, Lorenzetti F, Furukawa S, Schjoldager K, Hansen L, Clausen H, Bennett EP, Wandall HH. Glycobiology. 2018 Jan 5. pii: 4791732. doi: 10.1093/glycob/cwx101. PubMed 29315387.
Backbone
  Vector backbone: EPB104
  Backbone manufacturer: Eric-Paul Bennett (Addgene plasmid # 68369)
  Backbone size w/o insert (bp): 2376
  Vector type: Mammalian Expression
Growth in bacteria
  Bacterial resistance: Ampicillin, 100 μg/mL
  Growth temperature: 37°C
  Growth strain: DH5alpha
  Copy number: High Copy
Gene/Insert
  Gene/Insert name: TMTC1
  gRNA/shRNA sequence: GACCTGCCAGTCATAGCACA
  Species: H. sapiens (human)
  Entrez Gene: TMTC1 (a.k.a. OLF, ARG99, TMTC1A, FLJ31400, FLJ41625)
  Cloning method: Restriction Enzyme; 5′ cloning site unknown (unknown if destroyed); 3′ cloning site unknown (unknown if destroyed)
  Sequencing primers: 5′ T7NP
Terms and licenses: Academic/Nonprofit Terms; Industry Terms: Not Available to Industry
How to cite: gh160 was a gift from Eric-Paul Bennett (Addgene plasmid # 106824 ; http://n2t.net/addgene:106824 ; RRID:Addgene_106824)
