[The description below was written by a language model from this plasmid's Addgene catalogue record and pLannotate feature annotations shown in this document.]
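Description:
gh160 is a small (about 2.7 kb) mammalian guide RNA expression plasmid built on the EPB104 backbone, carrying a single gRNA directed against the human gene TMTC1. It belongs to a validated gRNA collection designed for CRISPR/Cas9 targeting of the human glycosyltransferase genes. In bacteria it is maintained as a high-copy plasmid through a ColE1/pUC-type origin and selected with ampicillin via the β-lactamase gene and its native promoter. The annotation also picks up short remnants of an M13 origin, lacZα, lacI and an RSF origin. These are partial fragments left over from the cloning vector's ancestry and are not expected to be functional parts.

The working cassette consists of a human U6 promoter, an RNA polymerase III promoter well suited to producing short, uncapped transcripts, followed by a gap of roughly the size of a 20-nucleotide protospacer and then the Streptococcus pyogenes Cas9 gRNA scaffold. The TMTC1-specific spacer presumably occupies this gap, so that transcription yields a complete single guide RNA, although the feature table does not annotate the spacer itself. A T7 promoter lies upstream of the U6 promoter, near the recorded sequencing primer site. The insert was introduced by restriction cloning, but the sites used are not recorded.

The plasmid encodes no Cas9, no reporter and no mammalian selection marker, so the nuclease must be supplied separately, for example by co-transfection with a Cas9 expression construct or by use of a Cas9-expressing cell line. Its use is the disruption or editing of TMTC1 in human cells.
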