Features (pLannotate 1.2.2; 10 found; start..end, strand, type, name):
      3..134     -  rep_origin     M13 ori (fragment): M13 bacteriophage origin of replication; arrow indicates direction of (+) strand synthesis
    155..311     -  CDS            lacZα (fragment): LacZα fragment of β-galactosidase; lacZ fragment
    320..338     +  promoter       T7 promoter: promoter for bacteriophage T7 RNA polymerase
    398..638     +  promoter       U6 promoter: RNA polymerase III promoter for human U6 snRNA
    667..742     +  misc_RNA       gRNA scaffold: guide RNA scaffold for the Streptococcus pyogenes CRISPR/Cas9 system
    789..836     -  CDS            lacI (fragment): lac repressor; lacI; The lac repressor binds to the lac operator to inhibit transcription in E. coli. This inhibition can be relieved by adding lactose or isopropyl-β-D-thiogalactopyranoside (IPTG).
    873..913     -  rep_origin     RSF ori (fragment): Plasmids containing the RSF 1030 origin of replication can be propagated in E. coli cells that contain additional plasmids with compatible origins.
    991..1579    -  rep_origin     ori: high-copy-number ColE1/pMB1/pBR322/pUC origin of replication
   1750..2610    -  CDS            AmpR: β-lactamase; bla; confers resistance to ampicillin, carbenicillin, and related antibiotics
   2611..2715    -  promoter       AmpR promoter: bla
>Addgene plasmid #106824 | gh160 | addgene full sequence | sequence record 221371 | Addgene Assembled Full Sequence
CTAAATTGTAAGCGTTAATATTTTGTTAAAATTCGCGTTAAATTTTTGTTAAATCAGCTCATTTTTTAAC
CAATAGGCCGAAATCGGCAAAATCCCTTATAAATCAAAAGAATAGACCGAGATAGGGTTGAGTGGCCGCT
ACAGGGCGCTCCCATTCGCCATTCAGGCTGCGCAACTGTTGGGAAGGGCGTTTCGGTGCGGGCCTCTTCG
CTATTACGCCAGCTGGCGAAAGGGGGATGTGCTGCAAGGCGATTAAGTTGGGTAACGCCAGGGTTTTCCC
AGTCACGACGTTGTAAAACGACGGCCAGTGAGCGCGACGTAATACGACTCACTATAGGGCGAATTGGCGG
AAGGCCGTCAAGGCCACGTGTCTTGTCCAGAGCTCGATATCGAATTCGAGGGCCTATTTCCCATGATTCC
TTCATATTTGCATATACGATACAAGGCTGTTAGAGAGATAATTGGAATTAATTTGACTGTAAACACAAAG
ATATTAGTACAAAATACGTGACGTAGAAAGTAATAATTTCTTGGGTAGTTTGCAGTTTTAAAATTATGTT
TTAAAATGGACTATCATATGCTTACCGTAACTTGAAAGTATTTCGATTTCTTGGCTTTATATATCTTGTG
GAAAGGACGAAACACCGACCTGCCAGTCATAGCACAGTTTTAGAGCTAGAAATAGCAAGTTAAAATAAGG
CTAGTCCGTTATCAACTTGAAAAAGTGGCACCGAGTCGGTGCTTTTTTTGGTACCTGGAGCACAAGACTG
GCCTCATGGGCCTTCCGCTCACTGCCCGCTTTCCAGTCGGGAAACCTGTCGTGCCAGCTGCATTAACATG
GTCATAGCTGTTTCCTTGCGTATTGGGCGCTCTCCGCTTCCTCGCTCACTGACTCGCTGCGCTCGGTCGT
TCGGGTAAAGCCTGGGGTGCCTAATGAGCAAAAGGCCAGCAAAAGGCCAGGAACCGTAAAAAGGCCGCGT
TGCTGGCGTTTTTCCATAGGCTCCGCCCCCCTGACGAGCATCACAAAAATCGACGCTCAAGTCAGAGGTG
GCGAAACCCGACAGGACTATAAAGATACCAGGCGTTTCCCCCTGGAAGCTCCCTCGTGCGCTCTCCTGTT
CCGACCCTGCCGCTTACCGGATACCTGTCCGCCTTTCTCCCTTCGGGAAGCGTGGCGCTTTCTCATAGCT
CACGCTGTAGGTATCTCAGTTCGGTGTAGGTCGTTCGCTCCAAGCTGGGCTGTGTGCACGAACCCCCCGT
TCAGCCCGACCGCTGCGCCTTATCCGGTAACTATCGTCTTGAGTCCAACCCGGTAAGACACGACTTATCG
CCACTGGCAGCAGCCACTGGTAACAGGATTAGCAGAGCGAGGTATGTAGGCGGTGCTACAGAGTTCTTGA
AGTGGTGGCCTAACTACGGCTACACTAGAAGAACAGTATTTGGTATCTGCGCTCTGCTGAAGCCAGTTAC
CTTCGGAAAAAGAGTTGGTAGCTCTTGATCCGGCAAACAAACCACCGCTGGTAGCGGTGGTTTTTTTGTT
TGCAAGCAGCAGATTACGCGCAGAAAAAAAGGATCTCAAGAAGATCCTTTGATCTTTTCTACGGGGTCTG
ACGCTCAGTGGAACGAAAACTCACGTTAAGGGATTTTGGTCATGAGATTATCAAAAAGGATCTTCACCTA
GATCCTTTTAAATTAAAAATGAAGTTTTAAATCAATCTAAAGTATATATGAGTAAACTTGGTCTGACAGT
TACCAATGCTTAATCAGTGAGGCACCTATCTCAGCGATCTGTCTATTTCGTTCATCCATAGTTGCCTGAC
TCCCCGTCGTGTAGATAACTACGATACGGGAGGGCTTACCATCTGGCCCCAGTGCTGCAATGATACCGCG
AGAACCACGCTCACCGGCTCCAGATTTATCAGCAATAAACCAGCCAGCCGGAAGGGCCGAGCGCAGAAGT
GGTCCTGCAACTTTATCCGCCTCCATCCAGTCTATTAATTGTTGCCGGGAAGCTAGAGTAAGTAGTTCGC
CAGTTAATAGTTTGCGCAACGTTGTTGCCATTGCTACAGGCATCGTGGTGTCACGCTCGTCGTTTGGTAT
GGCTTCATTCAGCTCCGGTTCCCAACGATCAAGGCGAGTTACATGATCCCCCATGTTGTGCAAAAAAGCG
GTTAGCTCCTTCGGTCCTCCGATCGTTGTCAGAAGTAAGTTGGCCGCAGTGTTATCACTCATGGTTATGG
CAGCACTGCATAATTCTCTTACTGTCATGCCATCCGTAAGATGCTTTTCTGTGACTGGTGAGTACTCAAC
CAAGTCATTCTGAGAATAGTGTATGCGGCGACCGAGTTGCTCTTGCCCGGCGTCAATACGGGATAATACC
GCGCCACATAGCAGAACTTTAAAAGTGCTCATCATTGGAAAACGTTCTTCGGGGCGAAAACTCTCAAGGA
TCTTACCGCTGTTGAGATCCAGTTCGATGTAACCCACTCGTGCACCCAACTGATCTTCAGCATCTTTTAC
TTTCACCAGCGTTTCTGGGTGAGCAAAAACAGGAAGGCAAAATGCCGCAAAAAAGGGAATAAGGGCGACA
CGGAAATGTTGAATACTCATACTCTTCCTTTTTCAATATTATTGAAGCATTTATCAGGGTTATTGTCTCA
TGAGCGGATACATATTTGAATGTATTTAGAAAAATAAACAAATAGGGGTTCCGCGCACATTTCCCCGAAA
AGTGCCAC
