>Addgene plasmid #106824 | gh160 | addgene partial sequence | sequence record 221372 | hU6-F 5'-GAGGGCCTATTTCCCATGATT-3'
GGAATTAATTTGACTGTAAACACAAAGATATTAGTACAAAATACGTGACGTAGAAAGTAATAATTTCTTG
GGTAGTTTGCAGTTTTAAAATTATGTTTTAAAATGGACTATCATATGCTTACCGTAACTTGAAAGTATTT
CGATTTCTTGGCTTTATATATCTTGTGGAAAGGACGAAACACCGACCTGCCAGTCATAGCACAGTTTTAG
AGCTAGAAATAGCAAGTTAAAATAAGGCTAGTCCGTTATCAACTTGAAAAAGTGGCACCGAGTCGGTGCT
TTTTTTGGTACCTGGAGCACAAGACTGGCCTCATGGGCCTTCCGCTCACTGCCCGCTTTCCAGTCGGGAA
ACCTGTCGTGCCAGCTGCATTAACATGGTCATAGCTGTTTCCTTGCGTATTGGGCGCTCTCCGCTTCCTC
GCTCACTGACTCGCTGCGCTCGGTCGTTCGGGTAAAGCCTGGGGTGCCTAATGAGCAAAAGGCCAGCAAA
AGGCCAGGAACCGTAAAAAGGCCGCGTTGCTGGCGTTTTTCCATAGGCTCCGCCCCCCTGACGAGCATCA
CAAAAATCGACGCTCAAGTCAGAGGTGGCGAAACCCGACAGGACTATAAAGATACCAGGCGTTTCCCCCT
GGAAGCTCCCTCGTGCGCTCTCCTGTTCCGACCCTGCCGCTTACCGGATACCTGTCCGCCTTTCTCCCTT
CGGGAAGCGTGGCGCTTTCTCATAGCTCACGCTGTAGGTATCTCAGTTCGGTGTAGGTCGTTCGCTCCAA
GCTGGGCTGTGTGCACGAACCCCCCGTTCAGCCCGACCGCTGCGCCTTATCCGGTAACTATCGTCTTGAG
TCCAACCCGGTAAGACACGACTTATCGCCACTGGCAGCAGCCACTGGTAACAGGATTAGCAGAGCGAGGT
ATGTAGGCGGTGCTACAGAGTTCTTGAAGTGGTGGCCTAACTACGGCTACACTA
